>Addgene plasmid #77424 | PAN3 gRNA (BRDN0001146135) | addgene full sequence | sequence record 187734 | Addgene Assembled Sequence
CCCGGGTGCAAAGATGGATAAAGTTTTAAACAGAGAGGAATCTTTGCAGCTAATGGACCTTCTAGGTCTT
GAAAGGAGTGGGAATTGGCTCCGGTGCCCGTCAGTGGGCAGAGCGCACATCGCCCACAGTCCCCGAGAAG
TTGGGGGGAGGGGTCGGCAATTGATCCGGTGCCTAGAGAAGGTGGCGCGGGGTAAACTGGGAAAGTGATG
TCGTGTACTGGCTCCGCCTTTTTCCCGAGGGTGGGGGAGAACCGTATATAAGTGCAGTAGTCGCCGTGAA
CGTTCTTTTTCGCAACGGGTTTGCCGCCAGAACACAGGTAAGTGCCGTGTGTGGTTCCCGCGGGCCTGGC
CTCTTTACGGGTTATGGCCCTTGCGTGCCTTGAATTACTTCCACCTGGCTGCAGTACGTGATTCTTGATC
CCGAGCTTCGGGTTGGAAGTGGGTGGGAGAGTTCGAGGCCTTGCGCTTAAGGAGCCCCTTCGCCTCGTGC
TTGAGTTGAGGCCTGGCCTGGGCGCTGGGGCCGCCGCGTGCGAATCTGGTGGCACCTTCGCGCCTGTCTC
GCTGCTTTCGATAAGTCTCTAGCCATTTAAAATTTTTGATGACCTGCTGCGACGCTTTTTTTCTGGCAAG
ATAGTCTTGTAAATGCGGGCCAAGATCTGCACACTGGTATTTCGGTTTTTGGGGCCGCGGGCGGCGACGG
GGCCCGTGCGTCCCAGCGCACATGTTCGGCGAGGCGGGGCCTGCGAGCGCGGCCACCGAGAATCGGACGG
GGGTAGTCTCAAGCTGGCCGGCCTGCTCTGGTGCCTGGCCTCGCGCCGCCGTGTATCGCCCCGCCCTGGG
CGGCAAGGCTGGCCCGGTCGGCACCAGTTGCGTGAGCGGAAAGATGGCCGCTTCCCGGCCCTGCTGCAGG
GAGCTCAAAATGGAGGACGCGGCGCTCGGGAGAGCGGGCGGGTGAGTCACCCACACAAAGGAAAAGGGCC
TTTCCGTCCTCAGCCGTCGCTTCATGTGACTCCACGGAGTACCGGGCGCCGTCCAGGCACCTCGATTAGT
TCTCGAGCTTTTGGAGTACGTCGTCTTTAGGTTGGGGGGAGGGGTTTTATGCGATGGAGTTTCCCCACAC
TGAGTGGGTGGAGACTGAAGTTAGGCCAGCTTGGCACTTGATGTAATTCTCCTTGGAATTTGCCCTTTTT
GAGTTTGGATCTTGGTTCATTCTCAAGCCTCAGACAGTGGTTCAAAGTTTTTTTCTTCCATTTCAGGTGT
CGTGACGTACGGCCACCATGACCGAGTACAAGCCCACGGTGCGCCTCGCCACCCGCGACGACGTCCCCAG
GGCCGTACGCACCCTCGCCGCCGCGTTCGCCGACTACCCCGCCACGCGCCACACCGTCGATCCGGACCGC
CACATCGAGCGGGTCACCGAGCTGCAAGAACTCTTCCTCACGCGCGTCGGGCTCGACATCGGCAAGGTGT
GGGTCGCGGACGACGGCGCCGCCGTGGCGGTCTGGACCACGCCGGAGAGCGTCGAAGCGGGGGCGGTGTT
CGCCGAGATCGGCCCGCGCATGGCCGAGTTGAGCGGTTCCCGGCTGGCCGCGCAGCAACAGATGGAAGGC
CTCCTGGCGCCGCACCGGCCCAAGGAGCCCGCGTGGTTCCTGGCCACCGTCGGAGTCTCGCCCGACCACC
AGGGCAAGGGTCTGGGCAGCGCCGTCGTGCTCCCCGGAGTGGAGGCGGCCGAGCGCGCCGGGGTGCCCGC
CTTCCTGGAGACCTCCGCGCCCCGCAACCTCCCCTTCTACGAGCGGCTCGGCTTCACCGTCACCGCCGAC
GTCGAGGTGCCCGAAGGACCGCGCACCTGGTGCATGACCCGCAAGCCCGGTGCCTGAACGCGTTAAGTCG
ACAATCAACCTCTGGATTACAAAATTTGTGAAAGATTGACTGGTATTCTTAACTATGTTGCTCCTTTTAC
GCTATGTGGATACGCTGCTTTAATGCCTTTGTATCATGCTATTGCTTCCCGTATGGCTTTCATTTTCTCC
TCCTTGTATAAATCCTGGTTGCTGTCTCTTTATGAGGAGTTGTGGCCCGTTGTCAGGCAACGTGGCGTGG
TGTGCACTGTGTTTGCTGACGCAACCCCCACTGGTTGGGGCATTGCCACCACCTGTCAGCTCCTTTCCGG
GACTTTCGCTTTCCCCCTCCCTATTGCCACGGCGGAACTCATCGCCGCCTGCCTTGCCCGCTGCTGGACA
GGGGCTCGGCTGTTGGGCACTGACAATTCCGTGGTGTTGTCGGGGAAATCATCGTCCTTTCCTTGGCTGC
TCGCCTGTGTTGCCACCTGGATTCTGCGCGGGACGTCCTTCTGCTACGTCCCTTCGGCCCTCAATCCAGC
GGACCTTCCTTCCCGCGGCCTGCTGCCGGCTCTGCGGCCTCTTCCGCGTCTTCGCCTTCGCCCTCAGACG
AGTCGGATCTCCCTTTGGGCCGCCTCCCCGCGTCGACTTTAAGACCAATGACTTACAAGGCAGCTGTAGA
TCTTAGCCACTTTTTAAAAGAAAAGGGGGGACTGGAAGGGCTAATTCACTCCCAACGAAGACAAGATCTG
CTTTTTGCTTGTACTGGGTCTCTCTGGTTAGACCAGATCTGAGCCTGGGAGCTCTCTGGCTAACTAGGGA
ACCCACTGCTTAAGCCTCAATAAAGCTTGCCTTGAGTGCTTCAAGTAGTGTGTGCCCGTCTGTTGTGTGA
CTCTGGTAACTAGAGATCCCTCAGACCCTTTTAGTCAGTGTGGAAAATCTCTAGCAGTACGTATAGTAGT
TCATGTCATCTTATTATTCAGTATTTATAACTTGCAAAGAAATGAATATCAGAGAGTGAGAGGAACTTGT
TTATTGCAGCTTATAATGGTTACAAATAAAGCAATAGCATCACAAATTTCACAAATAAAGCATTTTTTTC
ACTGCATTCTAGTTGTGGTTTGTCCAAACTCATCAATGTATCTTATCATGTCTGGCTCTAGCTATCCCGC
CCCTAACTCCGCCCATCCCGCCCCTAACTCCGCCCAGTTCCGCCCATTCTCCGCCCCATGGCTGACTAAT
TTTTTTTATTTATGCAGAGGCCGAGGCCGCCTCGGCCTCTGAGCTATTCCAGAAGTAGTGAGGAGGCTTT
TTTGGAGGCCTAGGGACGTACCCAATTCGCCCTATAGTGAGTCGTATTACGCGCGCTCACTGGCCGTCGT
TTTACAACGTCGTGACTGGGAAAACCCTGGCGTTACCCAACTTAATCGCCTTGCAGCACATCCCCCTTTC
GCCAGCTGGCGTAATAGCGAAGAGGCCCGCACCGATCGCCCTTCCCAACAGTTGCGCAGCCTGAATGGCG
AATGGG
[124 nt withheld, positions 3367-3490]
C
[91 nt withheld, positions 3492-3582]
A
[49 nt withheld, positions 3584-3632]
CCTTTGACGTTGGAGTCCACGTTCTTT
[37 nt withheld, positions 3660-3696]
ACCCTATCTCGGTCTATTCTTTTGATTTATAAGGGATTTTGCCGATTTCGGCCTATTGGTTAAAAAATGA
GCTGATTTAACAAAAATTTAACGCGAATTTTAACAAAATATTAACGCTTACAATTTAGGTGGCACTTTTC
GGGGAAATGTGCGCGGAACCCCTATTTGTTTATTTTTCTAAATACATTCAAATATGTATCCGCTCATGAG
ACAATAACCCTGATAAATGCTTCAATAATATTGAAAAAGGAAGAGTATGAGTATTCAACATTTCCGTGTC
GCCCTTATTCCCTTTTTTGCGGCATTTTGCCTTCCTGTTTTTGCTCACCCAGAAACGCTGGTGAAAGTAA
AAGATGCTGAAGATCAGTTGGGTGCACGAGTGGGTTACATCGAACTGGATCTCAACAGCGGTAAGATCCT
TGAGAGTTTTCGCCCCGAAGAACGTTTTCCAATGATGAGCACTTTTAAAGTTCTGCTATGTGGCGCGGTA
TTATCCCGTATTGACGCCGGGCAAGAGCAACTCGGTCGCCGCATACACTATTCTCAGAATGACTTGGTTG
AGTACTCACCAGTCACAGAAAAGCATCTTACGGATGGCATGACAGTAAGAGAATTATGCAGTGCTGCCAT
AACCATGAGTGATAACACTGCGGCCAACTTACTTCTGACAACGATCGGAGGACCGAAGGAGCTAACCGCT
TTTTTGCACAACATGGGGGATCATGTAACTCGCCTTGATCGTTGGGAACCGGAGCTGAATGAAGCCATAC
CAAACGACGAGCGTGACACCACGATGCCTGTAGCAATGGCAACAACGTTGCGCAAACTATTAACTGGCGA
ACTACTTACTCTAGCTTCCCGGCAACAATTAATAGACTGGATGGAGGCGGATAAAGTTGCAGGACCACTT
CTGCGCTCGGCCCTTCCGGCTGGCTGGTTTATTGCTGATAAATCTGGAGCCGGTGAGCGTGGGTCTCGCG
GTATCATTGCAGCACTGGGGCCAGATGGTAAGCCCTCCCGTATCGTAGTTATCTACACGACGGGGAGTCA
GGCAACTATGGATGAACGAAATAGACAGATCGCTGAGATAGGTGCCTCACTGATTAAGCATTGGTAACTG
TCAGACCAAGTTTACTCATATATACTTTAGATTGATTTAAAACTTCATTTTTAATTTAAAAGGATCTAGG
TGAAGATCCTTTTTGATAATCTCATGACCAAAATCCCTTAACGTGAGTTTTCGTTCCACTGAGCGTCAGA
CCCCGTAGAAAAGATCAAAGGATCTTCTTGAGATCCTTTTTTTCTGCGCGTAATCTGCTGCTTGCAAACA
AAAAAACCACCGCTACCAGCGGTGGTTTGTTTGCCGGATCAAGAGCTACCAACTCTTTTTCCGAAGGTAA
CTGGCTTCAGCAGAGCGCAGATACCAAATACTGTTCTTCTAGTGTAGCCGTAGTTAGGCCACCACTTCAA
GAACTCTGTAGCACCGCCTACATACCTCGCTCTGCTAATCCTGTTACCAGTGGCTGCTGCCAGTGGCGAT
AAGTCGTGTCTTACCGGGTTGGACTCAAGACGATAGTTACCGGATAAGGCGCAGCGGTCGGGCTGAACGG
GGGGTTCGTGCACACAGCCCAGCTTGGAGCGAACGACCTACACCGAACTGAGATACCTACAGCGTGAGCT
ATGAGAAAGCGCCACGCTTCCCGAAGGGAGAAAGGCGGACAGGTATCCGGTAAGCGGCAGGGTCGGAACA
GGAGAGCGCACGAGGGAGCTTCCAGGGGGAAACGCCTGGTATCTTTATAGTCCTGTCGGGTTTCGCCACC
TCTGACTTGAGCGTCGATTTTTGTGATGCTCGTCAGGGGGGCGGAGCCTATGGAAAAACGCCAGCAACGC
GGCCTTTTTACGGTTCCTGGCCTTTTGCTGGCCTTTTGCTCACATGTTCTTTCCTGCGTTATCCCCTGAT
TCTGTGGATAACCGTATTACCGCCTTTGAGTGAGCTGATACCGCTCGCCGCAGCCGAACGACCGAGCGCA
GCGAGTCAGTGAGCGAGGAAGCGGAAGAGCGCCCAATACGCAAACCGCCTCTCCCCGCGCGTTGGCCGAT
TCATTAATGCAGCTGGCACGACAGGTTTCCCGACTGGAAAGCGGGCAGTGAGCGCAACGCAATTAATGTG
AGTTAGCTCACTCATTAGGCACCCCAGGCTTTACACTTTATGCTTCCGGCTCGTATGTTGTGTGGAATTG
TGAGCGGATAACAATTTCACACAGGAAACAGCTATGACCATGATTACGCCAAGCGCGCAATTAACCCTCA
CTAAAGGGAACAAAAGCTGGAGCTGCAAGCTTAATGTAGTCTTATGCAATACTCTTGTAGTCTTGCAACA
TGGTAACGATGAGTTAGCAACATGCCTTACAAGGAGAGAAAAAGCACCGTGCATGCCGATTGGTGGAAGT
AAGGTGGTACGATCGTGCCTTATTAGGAAGGCAACAGACGGGTCTGACATGGATTGGACGAACCACTGAA
TTGCCGCATTGCAGAGATATTGTATTTAAGTGCCTAGCTCGATACATAAACGGGTCTCTCTGGTTAGACC
AGATCTGAGCCTGGGAGCTCTCTGGCTAACTAGGGAACCCACTGCTTAAGCCTCAATAAAGCTTGCCTTG
AGTGCTTCAAGTAGTGTGTGCCCGTCTGTTGTGTGACTCTGGTAACTAGAGATCCCTCAGACCCTTTTAG
TCAGTGTGGAAAATCTCTAGCAGTGGCGCCCGAACAGGGACTTGAAAGCGAAAGGGAAACCAGAGGAGCT
CTCTCGACGCAGGACTCGGCTTGCTGAAGCGCGCACGGCAAGAGGCGAGGGGCGGCGACTGGTGAGTACG
CCAAAAATTTTGACTAGCGGAGGCTAGAAGGAGAGAGATGGGTGCGAGAGCGTCAGTATTAAGCGGGGGA
GAATTAGATCGCGATGGGAAAAAATTCGGTTAAGGCCAGGGGGAAAGAAAAAATATAAATTAAAACATAT
AGTATGGGCAAGCAGGGAGCTAGAACGATTCGCAGTTAATCCTGGCCTGTTAGAAACATCAGAAGGCTGT
AGACAAATACTGGGACAGCTACAACCATCCCTTCAGACAGGATCAGAAGAACTTAGATCATTATATAATA
CAGTAGCAACCCTCTATTGTGTGCATCAAAGGATAGAGATAAAAGACACCAAGGAAGCTTTAGACAAGAT
AGAGGAAGAGCAAAACAAAAGTAAGACCACCGCACAGCAAGCGGCCGCTGATCTTCAGACCTGGAGGAGG
AGATATGAGGGACAATTGGAGAAGTGAATTATATAAATATAAAGTAGTAAAAATTGAACCATTAGGAGTA
GCACCCACCAAGGCAAAGAGAAGAGTGGTGCAGAGAGAAAAAAGAGCAGTGGGAATAGGAGCTTTGTTCC
TTGGGTTCTTGGGAGCAGCAGGAAGCACTATGGGCGCAGCGTCAATGACGCTGACGGTACAGGCCAGACA
ATTATTGTCTGGTATAGTGCAGCAGCAGAACAATTTGCTGAGGGCTATTGAGGCGCAACAGCATCTGTTG
CAACTCACAGTCTGGGGCATCAAGCAGCTCCAGGCAAGAATCCTGGCTGTGGAAAGATACCTAAAGGATC
AACAGCTCCTGGGGATTTGGGGTTGCTCTGGAAAACTCATTTGCACCACTGCTGTGCCTTGGAATGCTAG
TTGGAGTAATAAATCTCTGGAACAGATTTGGAATCACACGACCTGGATGGAGTGGGACAGAGAAATTAAC
AATTACACAAGCTTAATACACTCCTTAATTGAAGAATCGCAAAACCAGCAAGAAAAGAATGAACAAGAAT
TATTGGAATTAGATAAATGGGCAAGTTTGTGGAATTGGTTTAACATAACAAATTGGCTGTGGTATATAAA
ATTATTCATAATGATAGTAGGAGGCTTGGTAGGTTTAAGAATAGTTTTTGCTGTACTTTCTATAGTGAAT
AGAGTTAGGCAGGGATATTCACCATTATCGTTTCAGACCCACCTCCCAACCCCGAGGGGACCCAGAGAGG
GCCTATTTCCCATGATTCCTTCATATTTGCATATACGATACAAGGCTGTTAGAGAGATAATTAGAATTAA
TTTGACTGTAAACACAAAGATATTAGTACAAAATACGTGACGTAGAAAGTAATAATTTCTTGGGTAGTTT
GCAGTTTTAAAATTATGTTTTAAAATGGACTATCATATGCTTACCGTAACTTGAAAGTATTTCGATTTCT
TGGCTTTATATATCTTGTGGAAAGGACGAAACACCGGGTTGCATATAAGCAACGTGGTTTTAGAGCTAGA
AATAGCAAGTTAAAATAAGGCTAGTCCGTTATCAACTTGAAAAAGTGGCACCGAGTCGGTGCTTTTTTAA
GCTTGGCGTAACTAGATCTTGAGACAAATGGCAGTATTCATCCACAATTTTAAAAGAAAAGGGGGGATTG
GGGGGTACAGTGCAGGGGAAAGAATAGTAGACATAATAGCAACAGACATACAAACTAAAGAATTACAAAA
ACAAATTACAAAAATTCAAAATTTTCGGGTTTATTACAGGGACAGCAGAGATCCACTTTGGCGCCGGCTC
GAGGGGG
Features (pLannotate 1.2.2; 29 found; start..end, strand, type, name):
     14..80      +  CDS            small t antigen (fragment): SV40 (simian virus 40) small t antigen
    106..317     +  promoter       EF-1α core promoter: core promoter for human elongation factor EF-1α
    318..1256    +  intron         EF-1α intron A: intron upstream of the start codon of human EF-1α
   1278..1877    +  CDS            PuroR (fragment): puromycin N-acetyltransferase; pac from Streptomyces; confers resistance to puromycin
   1893..2481    +  misc_feature   WPRE: woodchuck hepatitis virus posttranscriptional regulatory element
   2532..2551    +  misc_feature   cPPT/CTS (fragment): central polypurine tract and central termination sequence of HIV-1
   2553..2786    +  LTR            3' LTR (ΔU3): self-inactivating 3' long terminal repeat (LTR) from HIV-1
   2864..2985    +  polyA_signal   SV40 poly(A) signal: SV40 polyadenylation signal
   3025..3160    +  rep_origin     SV40 ori: SV40 origin of replication
   3181..3199    -  promoter       T7 promoter: promoter for bacteriophage T7 RNA polymerase
   3207..3362    +  CDS            lacZα (fragment): LacZα fragment of β-galactosidase; lacZ fragment
   3367..3795    +  rep_origin     f1 ori (sequence partly withheld): f1 bacteriophage origin of replication; arrow indicates direction of (+) strand synthesis
   3848..3952    +  promoter       AmpR promoter: bla
   3953..4813    +  CDS            AmpR: β-lactamase; bla; confers resistance to ampicillin, carbenicillin, and related antibiotics
   4984..5572    +  rep_origin     ori: high-copy-number ColE1/pMB1/pBR322/pUC origin of replication
   5755..5847    +  CDS            lacI (fragment): lac repressor; lacI; The lac repressor binds to the lac operator to inhibit transcription in E. coli. This inhibition can be relieved by adding lactose or isopropyl-β-D-thiogalactopyranoside (IPTG).
   5860..5881    +  protein_bind   CAP binding site: CAP binding activates transcription in the presence of cAMP. E. coli catabolite activator protein
   5896..5926    +  promoter       lac promoter: promoter for the E. coli lac operon
   5934..5950    +  protein_bind   lac operator: The lac repressor binds to the lac operator to inhibit transcription in E. coli. This inhibition can be relieved by adding lactose or isopropyl-β-D-thiogalactopyranoside (IPTG). lac repressor encoded by lacI
   5995..6013    +  promoter       T3 promoter: promoter for bacteriophage T3 RNA polymerase
   6041..6267    +  promoter       RSV promoter: Rous sarcoma virus enhancer/promoter
   6268..6448    +  LTR            5' LTR (truncated): truncated 5' long terminal repeat (LTR) from HIV-1
   6495..6620    +  misc_feature   HIV-1 Ψ: packaging signal of human immunodeficiency virus type 1
   6604..6967    +  CDS            HIV-1 gag (fragment): gag protein from human immunodeficiency virus 1; gag
   7113..7346    +  misc_feature   RRE: The Rev response element (RRE) of HIV-1 allows for Rev-dependent mRNA export from the nucleus to the cytoplasm.
   7723..7749    +  CDS            Rev (fragment): human immunodeficiency virus 1 (HIV-1) Rev protein; rev; enhances nuclear export of unspliced and incompletely spliced viral mRNAs
   7753..7993    +  promoter       U6 promoter: RNA polymerase III promoter for human U6 snRNA
   8023..8098    +  misc_RNA       gRNA scaffold: guide RNA scaffold for the Streptococcus pyogenes CRISPR/Cas9 system
   8154..8271    +  misc_feature   cPPT/CTS: central polypurine tract and central termination sequence of HIV-1
