[The description below was written by a language model from this plasmid's Addgene catalogue record and pLannotate feature annotations shown in this document.]
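Description:
PAN3 gRNA (BRDN0001146135) is a third-generation lentiviral guide RNA plasmid built on the lentiGuide-Puro backbone and designed to target human PAN3 (reference transcript NM_175854.7) for CRISPR-Cas9 editing in mammalian cells. The 8.3 kb plasmid is propagated in E. coli at high copy from a ColE1/pUC-type origin with ampicillin selection (AmpR). Its bacterial backbone also carries an f1 origin, remnants of the lac region, T7 and T3 promoters, and an SV40 origin and polyadenylation signal downstream of the viral cassette.

The transfer cassette starts with an RSV promoter fused to a truncated HIV-1 5' LTR, which makes genomic RNA production in packaging cells Tat-independent. This is followed by the Ψ packaging signal with a gag fragment, the Rev response element for Rev-dependent nuclear export, and a self-inactivating ΔU3 3' LTR at the far end. Within this frame, a human U6 RNA polymerase III promoter drives the PAN3-specific spacer joined to the Streptococcus pyogenes gRNA scaffold. A cPPT/CTS element lies downstream and aids nuclear import of the viral genome. A separate EF-1α core promoter with its intron A expresses puromycin N-acetyltransferase so that transduced cells can be selected, and a WPRE enhances transcript expression.

The plasmid does not encode Cas9, so it must be used with a separate Cas9 vector such as lentiCas9-Blast or in cells that already express Cas9. It belongs to a human kinome gRNA collection built with optimized sgRNA design rules, and it is suited to knocking out PAN3 after lentiviral delivery.
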