Addgene plasmid #77424: PAN3 gRNA (BRDN0001146135)
Purpose: 3rd generation lentiviral gRNA plasmid targeting human PAN3
Depositing lab: John Doench & David Root. Depositing organization: Broad Institute. Publication: Optimized sgRNA design to maximize activity and minimize off-target effects of CRISPR-Cas9. Doench JG, Fusi N, Sullender M, Hegde M, Vaimberg EW, Donovan KF, Smith I, Tothova Z, Wilen C, Orchard R, Virgin HW, Listgarten J, Root DE. Nat Biotechnol. 2016 Jan 18. doi: 10.1038/nbt.3437. PubMed 26780180.
Backbone
  Vector backbone: lentiGuide-Puro
  Backbone manufacturer: Zhang Lab (Addgene plasmid # 52963)
  Vector type: Mammalian Expression, Lentiviral, CRISPR
  Selectable markers: Puromycin
Growth in bacteria
  Bacterial resistance: Ampicillin, 100 μg/mL
  Growth temperature: 37°C
  Growth strain: DH5alpha
  Copy number: High Copy
Gene/Insert
  Gene/Insert name: PAN3 (alt names: PAN3; NM_175854.7)
  gRNA/shRNA sequence: GGTTGCATATAAGCAACGTG
  Species: H. sapiens (human)
  Entrez Gene: PAN3 (a.k.a. RP11-179F17.3)
  Promoter: hU6
  Cloning method: Unknown
  Sequencing primers: 5′ U6-F; 3′ pS2-R
Terms and licenses: Academic/Nonprofit Terms; Industry Terms: Not Available to Industry
Depositor comments: The gRNA was designed to target the following Genbank reference sequence(s): NM_175854.7. Note that this plasmid does NOT contain Cas9. It should be used in conjunction with lentiCas9-Blast (Addgene #52962) or otherwise with cell lines already expressing Cas9. Browse the full kinome gRNA library at http://www.addgene.org/pooled-library/broadgpp-human-kinome/ or visit http://www.broadinstitute.org/rnai/public/ for detailed protocols and information.
How to cite: PAN3 gRNA (BRDN0001146135) was a gift from John Doench & David Root (Addgene plasmid # 77424 ; http://n2t.net/addgene:77424 ; RRID:Addgene_77424)
