>Addgene plasmid #77424 | PAN3 gRNA (BRDN0001146135) | depositor partial sequence | sequence record 144884 | Target Sequence
GGTTGCATATAAGCAACGTG
