>Addgene plasmid #77424 | PAN3 gRNA (BRDN0001146135) | addgene partial sequence | sequence record 187733 | hU6-F
TAGAAAGTAATAATTTCTTGGGTAGTTTGCAGTTTTAAAATTATGTTTTAAAATGGACTATCATATGCTT
ACCGTAACTTGAAAGTATTTCGATTTCTTGGCTTTATATATCTTGTGGAAAGGACGAAACACCGGGTTGC
ATATAAGCAACGTGGTTTTAGAGCTAGAAATAGCAAGTTAAAATAAGGCTAGTCCGTTATCAACTTGAAA
AAGTGGCACCGAGTCGGTGCTTTTTTAAGCTTGGCGTAACTAGATCTTGAGACAAATGGCAGTATTCATC
CACAATTTTAAAAGAAAAGGGGGGATTGGGGGGTACAGTGCAGGGGAAAGAATAGTAGACATAATAGCAA
CAGACATACAAACTAAAGAATTACAAAAACAAATTACAAAAATTCAAAATTTTCGGGTTTATTACAGGGA
CAGCAGAGATCCACTTTGGCGCCGGCTCGAGGGGGCCCGGGTGCAAAGATGGATAAAGTTTTAAACAGAG
AGGAATCTTTGCAGCTAATGGACCTTCTAGGTCTTGAAAGGAGTGGGAATTGGCTCCGGTGCCCGTCAGT
GGGCAGAGCG
